Addgene plasmid #145094: pJT130_GalL_nCDA1-NGBE3
Purpose: Expressing base editor nCDA1-NGBE3 in yeast cells
Depositing lab: Ralph Bock. Depositing organization: Max Planck Institute of Molecular Plant Physiology. Publication: Expanding the genome-targeting scope and the site selectivity of high-precision base editors. Tan J, Zhang F, Karcher D, Bock R. Nat Commun. 2020 Jan 31;11(1):629. doi: 10.1038/s41467-020-14465-z. PubMed 32005820.
Backbone
  Vector backbone: p415
  Vector type: Yeast Expression, CRISPR
  Selectable markers: LEU2
Growth in bacteria
  Bacterial resistance: Ampicillin, 100 μg/mL
  Growth temperature: 37°C
  Growth strain: DH5alpha
  Copy number: High Copy
Gene/Insert
  Gene/Insert name: nCDA1-NGBE3 (alt name: pmCDA1-XTEN-nCas9-NG-UGI-NLS)
  Species: Bacillus phage PBS2, Petromyzon marinus, Streptococcus pyogenes
  Insert size (bp): 5073
  Mutation: spCas9(D10A/L1111R/D1135V/G1218R/E1219F/A1322R/R1335V/T1337R)
  Promoter: GalL
  Cloning method: Gibson Cloning
  Sequencing primers: 5′ T3 promoter; 3′ T7 promoter
Terms and licenses: Academic/Nonprofit Terms; Industry Terms: Not Available to Industry
How to cite: pJT130_GalL_nCDA1-NGBE3 was a gift from Ralph Bock (Addgene plasmid # 145094 ; http://n2t.net/addgene:145094 ; RRID:Addgene_145094)
