[The description below was written by a language model from this plasmid's Addgene catalogue record and pLannotate feature annotations shown in this document.]
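Description:
pJT130_GalL_nCDA1-NGBE3 is an 11.7 kb yeast–E. coli shuttle plasmid built on the p415 backbone for expressing a cytosine base editor in yeast cells. In bacteria it replicates from a high-copy ColE1/pUC-type origin and is selected with ampicillin through the β-lactamase gene. An f1 origin and remnants of the pBluescript-style lac promoter/lacZα region are also present. In yeast, a CEN6/ARS element provides centromere-based, stably segregating maintenance, which typically means low copy number. The LEU2 gene under its own promoter allows selection by complementing leucine auxotrophy.

The payload is a roughly 5.1 kb fusion open reading frame described as pmCDA1-XTEN-nCas9-NG-UGI-NLS. It is driven by the GalL promoter, which the feature table annotates as a GAL1-type, Gal4-regulated galactose-inducible promoter, and it is terminated by the CYC1 terminator. The sea lamprey cytidine deaminase PmCDA1 sits at the N-terminus and is joined to a Streptococcus pyogenes Cas9 carrying D10A, which makes it a nickase. The Cas9 also carries L1111R, D1135V, G1218R, E1219F, A1322R, R1335V and T1337R, the changes corresponding to the "NG" variant named in the record, which relaxes PAM recognition and so widens the range of targetable sites. The uracil-DNA glycosylase inhibitor from Bacillus phage PBS2 follows. It blocks excision of the deaminated base, so C-to-U conversions are retained and resolved as C-to-T edits. A nuclear localisation signal is listed in the insert name but is not separately annotated.

T3 and T7 promoter sites flank the cassette and serve as sequencing primer sites. No guide RNA cassette is annotated, so the guide presumably must be supplied from another construct.
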