Features (pLannotate 1.2.2; 25 found; start..end, strand, type, name):
      1..589     +  rep_origin     ori: high-copy-number ColE1/pMB1/pBR322/pUC origin of replication
    772..864     +  CDS            lacI (fragment): lac repressor; lacI; The lac repressor binds to the lac operator to inhibit transcription in E. coli. This inhibition can be relieved by adding lactose or isopropyl-β-D-thiogalactopyranoside (IPTG).
    877..898     +  protein_bind   CAP binding site: CAP binding activates transcription in the presence of cAMP. E. coli catabolite activator protein
    913..943     +  promoter       lac promoter: promoter for the E. coli lac operon
    947..969     +  protein_bind   lac operator (fragment): The lac repressor binds to the lac operator to inhibit transcription in E. coli. This inhibition can be relieved by adding lactose or isopropyl-β-D-thiogalactopyranoside (IPTG). lac repressor encoded by lacI
   1012..1030    +  promoter       T3 promoter: promoter for bacteriophage T3 RNA polymerase
   1049..1468    +  promoter       GAL1 promoter: S. cerevisiae GAL1; inducible promoter, regulated by Gal4
   1483..1506    +  misc_feature   MCS (fragment): pBluescript multiple cloning site
   1513..2137    +  CDS            PmCDA1 (fragment): cytidine deaminase from the sea lamprey Petromyzon marinus (Rogozin et al., 2007)
   2185..6288    +  CDS            Cas9: Cas9 (Csn1) endonuclease from the Streptococcus pyogenes Type II CRISPR/Cas system generates RNA-guided double strand breaks in DNA
   6301..6549    +  CDS            UGI: UNGI_BPPB2 - Experimental evidence at protein level: Swiss-Prot protein existence level 1. This protein binds specifically and reversibly to the host uracil-DNA glycosylase, preventing removal of uracil residues from PBS2 DNA by the host uracil-excision repair system. From Bacillus phage PBS2 (Bacteriophage PBS2).
   6598..6845    +  terminator     CYC1 terminator: S. cerevisiae CYC1; transcription terminator for CYC1
   6864..6882    -  promoter       T7 promoter: promoter for bacteriophage T7 RNA polymerase
   6890..7045    +  CDS            lacZα (fragment): LacZα fragment of β-galactosidase; lacZ fragment
   7049..7477    +  rep_origin     f1 ori (sequence partly withheld): f1 bacteriophage origin of replication; arrow indicates direction of (+) strand synthesis
   7505..7557    -  misc_feature   bom (fragment): basis of mobility region from pBR322
   7588..7665    +  CDS            YO192_YEAST (fragment): Experimental evidence at protein level: Swiss-Prot protein existence level 1. From Saccharomyces cerevisiae (strain ATCC 204508 / S288c) (Baker's yeast).
   7805..8212    +  promoter       LEU2 promoter: S. cerevisiae LEU2
   8213..9307    +  CDS            LEU2: 3-isopropylmalate dehydrogenase, required for leucine biosynthesis; S. cerevisiae LEU2; yeast auxotrophic marker
   9669..9785    -  CDS            NFS1 (fragment): NFS1_YEAST - Also known as SPL1 From Saccharomyces cerevisiae (strain ATCC 204508 / S288c) (Baker's yeast).
   9784..9834    -  misc_feature   bom (fragment): basis of mobility region from pBR322
   9936..9971    -  CDS            rop (fragment): Rop protein, which maintains plasmids at low copy number; rop
  10040..10543   -  misc_feature   CEN/ARS: S. cerevisiae CEN6 centromere fused to an autonomously replicating sequence
  10580..10684   +  promoter       AmpR promoter: bla
  10685..11545   +  CDS            AmpR: β-lactamase; bla; confers resistance to ampicillin, carbenicillin, and related antibiotics
>Addgene plasmid #145094 | pJT130_GalL_nCDA1-NGBE3 | addgene full sequence | sequence record 305903 | Addgene NGS Result
TTGAGATCCTTTTTTTCTGCGCGTAATCTGCTGCTTGCAAACAAAAAAACCACCGCTACCAGCGGTGGTT
TGTTTGCCGGATCAAGAGCTACCAACTCTTTTTCCGAAGGTAACTGGCTTCAGCAGAGCGCAGATACCAA
ATACTGTTCTTCTAGTGTAGCCGTAGTTAGGCCACCACTTCAAGAACTCTGTAGCACCGCCTACATACCT
CGCTCTGCTAATCCTGTTACCAGTGGCTGCTGCCAGTGGCGATAAGTCGTGTCTTACCGGGTTGGACTCA
AGACGATAGTTACCGGATAAGGCGCAGCGGTCGGGCTGAACGGGGGGTTCGTGCACACAGCCCAGCTTGG
AGCGAACGACCTACACCGAACTGAGATACCTACAGCGTGAGCTATGAGAAAGCGCCACGCTTCCCGAAGG
GAGAAAGGCGGACAGGTATCCGGTAAGCGGCAGGGTCGGAACAGGAGAGCGCACGAGGGAGCTTCCAGGG
GGAAACGCCTGGTATCTTTATAGTCCTGTCGGGTTTCGCCACCTCTGACTTGAGCGTCGATTTTTGTGAT
GCTCGTCAGGGGGGCGGAGCCTATGGAAAAACGCCAGCAACGCGGCCTTTTTACGGTTCCTGGCCTTTTG
CTGGCCTTTTGCTCACATGTTCTTTCCTGCGTTATCCCCTGATTCTGTGGATAACCGTATTACCGCCTTT
GAGTGAGCTGATACCGCTCGCCGCAGCCGAACGACCGAGCGCAGCGAGTCAGTGAGCGAGGAAGCGGAAG
AGCGCCCAATACGCAAACCGCCTCTCCCCGCGCGTTGGCCGATTCATTAATGCAGCTGGCACGACAGGTT
TCCCGACTGGAAAGCGGGCAGTGAGCGCAACGCAATTAATGTGAGTTAGCTCACTCATTAGGCACCCCAG
GCTTTACACTTTATGCTTCCGGCTCGTATGTTGTGTGGAATTGTGAGCGGATAACAATTTCACACAGGAA
ACAGCTATGACCATGATTACGCCAAGCGCGCAATTAACCCTCACTAAAGGGAACAAAAGCTGGAGCTCGT
GACAGCCCTCCGAAGGAAGACTCTCCTCCGTGCGTCCTCGTCTTCACCGGTCGCGTTCCTGAAACGCAGA
TGTGCCTCGCGCCGCACTGCTCCGAACAATAAAGATTCTACAATACTAGCTTTTATGGTTATGAAGAGGA
AAAATTGGCAGTAACCTGGCCCCACAAACCTTCAAATGAACGAATCAAATTAACAACCATAGGATGATAA
TGCGATTAGTTTTTTAGCCTTATTTCTGGGGTAATTAATCAGCGAAGCGATGATTTTTGATCTATTAACG
GATATATAAATGCAAAAACTGCATAACCACTTTAACTAATACTTTCAACATTTTCGGTTTGTATTACTTC
TTATTCAAATGTAATAAAAGTATCAACAAAAAATTGTTAATATACCTCTATACTTTAACGTCAAGGAGAA
AAAACCCCGGATTCTAGAACTAGTGGATCCCCCGGGAAAAAAATGACCGACGCTGAGTACGTGAGAATCC
ATGAGAAGTTGGACATCTACACGTTTAAGAAACAGTTTTTCAACAACAAAAAATCCGTGTCGCATAGATG
CTACGTTCTCTTTGAATTAAAACGACGGGGTGAACGTAGAGCGTGTTTTTGGGGCTATGCTGTGAATAAA
CCACAGAGCGGGACAGAACGTGGCATTCACGCCGAAATCTTTAGCATTAGAAAAGTCGAAGAATACCTGC
GCGACAACCCCGGACAATTCACGATAAATTGGTACTCATCCTGGAGTCCTTGTGCAGATTGCGCTGAAAA
GATCTTAGAATGGTATAACCAGGAGCTGCGGGGGAACGGCCACACTTTGAAAATCTGGGCTTGCAAACTC
TATTACGAGAAAAATGCGAGGAATCAAATTGGGCTGTGGAACCTCAGAGATAACGGGGTTGGGTTGAATG
TAATGGTAAGTGAACACTACCAATGTTGCAGGAAAATATTCATCCAATCGTCGCACAATCAATTGAATGA
GAATAGATGGCTTGAGAAGACTTTGAAGCGAGCTGAAAAACGACGGAGCGAGTTGTCCATTATGATTCAG
GTAAAAATACTCCACACCACTAAGAGTCCTGCTGTTTCTGGTTCTGAAACTCCAGGTACTTCTGAATCTG
CTACTCCAGAATCTATGGACAAGAAGTACTCCATTGGGCTCGCTATCGGCACAAACAGCGTCGGTTGGGC
CGTCATTACGGACGAGTACAAGGTGCCGAGCAAAAAATTCAAAGTTCTGGGCAATACCGATCGCCACAGC
ATAAAGAAGAACCTCATTGGCGCCCTCCTGTTCGACTCCGGGGAGACGGCCGAAGCCACGCGGCTCAAAA
GAACAGCACGGCGCAGATATACCCGCAGAAAGAATCGGATCTGCTACCTGCAGGAGATCTTTAGTAATGA
GATGGCTAAGGTGGATGACTCTTTCTTCCATAGGCTGGAGGAGTCCTTTTTGGTGGAGGAGGATAAAAAG
CACGAGCGCCACCCAATCTTTGGCAATATCGTGGACGAGGTGGCGTACCATGAAAAGTACCCAACCATAT
ATCATCTGAGGAAGAAGCTTGTAGACAGTACTGATAAGGCTGACTTGCGGTTGATCTATCTCGCGCTGGC
GCATATGATCAAATTTCGGGGACACTTCCTCATCGAGGGGGACCTGAACCCAGACAACAGCGATGTCGAC
AAACTCTTTATCCAACTGGTTCAGACTTACAATCAGCTTTTCGAAGAGAACCCGATCAACGCATCCGGAG
TTGACGCCAAAGCAATCCTGAGCGCTAGGCTGTCCAAATCCCGGCGGCTCGAAAACCTCATCGCACAGCT
CCCTGGGGAGAAGAAGAACGGCCTGTTTGGTAATCTTATCGCCCTGTCACTCGGGCTGACCCCCAACTTT
AAATCTAACTTCGACCTGGCCGAAGATGCCAAGCTTCAACTGAGCAAAGACACCTACGATGATGATCTCG
ACAATCTGCTGGCCCAGATCGGCGACCAGTACGCAGACCTTTTTTTGGCGGCAAAGAACCTGTCAGACGC
CATTCTGCTGAGTGATATTCTGCGAGTGAACACGGAGATCACCAAAGCTCCGCTGAGCGCTAGTATGATC
AAGCGCTATGATGAGCACCACCAAGACTTGACTTTGCTGAAGGCCCTTGTCAGACAGCAACTGCCTGAGA
AGTACAAGGAAATTTTCTTCGATCAGTCTAAAAATGGCTACGCCGGATACATTGACGGCGGAGCAAGCCA
GGAGGAATTTTACAAATTTATTAAGCCCATCTTGGAAAAAATGGACGGCACCGAGGAGCTGCTGGTAAAG
CTTAACAGAGAAGATCTGTTGCGCAAACAGCGCACTTTCGACAATGGAAGCATCCCCCACCAGATTCACC
TGGGCGAACTGCACGCTATCCTCAGGCGGCAAGAGGATTTCTACCCCTTTTTGAAAGATAACAGGGAAAA
GATTGAGAAAATCCTCACATTTCGGATACCCTACTATGTAGGCCCCCTCGCCCGGGGAAATTCCAGATTC
GCGTGGATGACTCGCAAATCAGAAGAGACCATCACTCCCTGGAACTTCGAGGAAGTCGTGGATAAGGGGG
CCTCTGCCCAGTCCTTCATCGAAAGGATGACTAACTTTGATAAAAATCTGCCTAACGAAAAGGTGCTTCC
TAAACACTCTCTGCTGTACGAGTACTTCACAGTTTATAACGAGCTCACCAAGGTCAAATACGTCACAGAA
GGGATGAGAAAGCCAGCATTCCTGTCTGGAGAGCAGAAGAAAGCTATCGTGGACCTCCTCTTCAAGACGA
ACCGGAAAGTTACCGTGAAACAGCTCAAAGAAGACTATTTCAAAAAGATTGAATGTTTCGACTCTGTTGA
AATCAGCGGAGTGGAGGATCGCTTCAACGCATCCCTGGGAACGTATCACGATCTCCTGAAAATCATTAAA
GACAAGGACTTCCTGGACAATGAGGAGAACGAGGACATTCTTGAGGACATTGTCCTCACCCTTACGTTGT
TTGAAGATAGGGAGATGATTGAAGAACGCTTGAAAACTTACGCTCATCTCTTCGACGACAAAGTCATGAA
ACAGCTCAAGAGGCGCCGATATACAGGATGGGGGCGGCTGTCAAGAAAACTGATCAATGGGATCCGAGAC
AAGCAGAGTGGAAAGACAATCCTGGATTTTCTTAAGTCCGATGGATTTGCCAACCGGAACTTCATGCAGT
TGATCCATGATGACTCTCTCACCTTTAAGGAGGACATCCAGAAAGCACAAGTTTCTGGCCAGGGGGACAG
TCTTCACGAGCACATCGCTAATCTTGCAGGTAGCCCAGCTATCAAAAAGGGAATACTGCAGACCGTTAAG
GTCGTGGATGAACTCGTCAAAGTAATGGGAAGGCATAAGCCCGAGAATATCGTTATCGAGATGGCCCGAG
AGAACCAAACTACCCAGAAGGGACAGAAGAACAGTAGGGAAAGGATGAAGAGGATTGAAGAGGGTATAAA
AGAACTGGGGTCCCAAATCCTTAAGGAACACCCAGTTGAAAACACCCAGCTTCAGAATGAGAAGCTCTAC
CTGTACTACCTGCAGAACGGCAGGGACATGTACGTGGATCAGGAACTGGACATCAATCGGCTCTCCGACT
ACGACGTGGATCATATCGTGCCCCAGTCTTTTCTCAAAGATGATTCTATTGATAATAAAGTGTTGACAAG
ATCCGATAAAAATAGAGGGAAGAGTGATAACGTCCCCTCAGAAGAAGTTGTCAAGAAAATGAAAAATTAT
TGGCGGCAGCTGCTGAACGCCAAACTGATCACACAACGGAAGTTCGATAATCTGACTAAGGCTGAACGAG
GTGGCCTGTCTGAGTTGGATAAAGCCGGCTTCATCAAAAGGCAGCTTGTTGAGACACGCCAGATCACCAA
GCACGTGGCCCAAATTCTCGATTCACGCATGAACACCAAGTACGATGAAAATGACAAACTGATTCGAGAG
GTGAAAGTTATTACTCTGAAGTCTAAGCTGGTCTCAGATTTCAGAAAGGACTTTCAGTTTTATAAGGTGA
GAGAGATCAACAATTACCACCATGCGCATGATGCCTACCTGAATGCAGTGGTAGGCACTGCACTTATCAA
AAAATATCCCAAGCTTGAATCTGAATTTGTTTACGGAGACTATAAAGTGTACGATGTTAGGAAAATGATC
GCAAAGTCTGAGCAGGAAATAGGCAAGGCCACCGCTAAGTACTTCTTTTACAGCAATATTATGAATTTTT
TCAAGACCGAGATTACACTGGCCAATGGAGAGATTCGGAAGCGACCACTTATCGAAACAAACGGAGAAAC
AGGAGAAATCGTGTGGGACAAGGGTAGGGATTTCGCGACAGTCCGGAAGGTCCTGTCCATGCCGCAGGTG
AACATCGTTAAAAAGACCGAAGTACAGACCGGAGGCTTCTCCAAGGAAAGTATCCGCCCGAAAAGGAACA
GCGACAAGCTGATCGCACGCAAAAAAGATTGGGACCCCAAGAAATACGGCGGATTCGTTTCTCCTACAGT
CGCTTACAGTGTACTGGTTGTGGCCAAAGTGGAGAAAGGGAAGTCTAAAAAACTCAAAAGCGTCAAGGAA
CTGCTGGGCATCACAATCATGGAGCGATCAAGCTTCGAAAAAAACCCCATCGACTTTCTCGAGGCGAAAG
GATATAAAGAGGTCAAAAAAGACCTCATCATTAAGCTTCCCAAGTACTCTCTCTTTGAGCTTGAAAACGG
CCGGAAACGAATGCTCGCTAGTGCGCGCTTCCTGCAGAAAGGTAACGAGCTGGCACTGCCCTCTAAATAC
GTTAATTTCTTGTATCTGGCCAGCCACTATGAAAAGCTCAAAGGGTCTCCCGAAGATAATGAGCAGAAGC
AGCTGTTCGTGGAACAACACAAACACTACCTTGATGAGATCATCGAGCAAATAAGCGAATTCTCCAAAAG
AGTGATCCTCGCCGACGCTAACCTCGATAAGGTGCTTTCTGCTTACAATAAGCACAGGGATAAGCCCATC
AGGGAGCAGGCAGAAAACATTATCCACTTGTTTACTCTGACCAACTTGGGCGCGCCTCGAGCCTTCAAGT
ACTTCGACACCACCATAGACAGAAAGGTATACAGATCTACAAAGGAGGTCCTGGACGCCACACTGATTCA
TCAGTCAATTACGGGGCTCTATGAAACAAGAATCGACCTCTCTCAGCTCGGTGGAGACTCTGGTGGTTCA
ACTAATTTATCTGATATTATTGAAAAAGAAACAGGTAAACAATTAGTTATTCAAGAATCAATTTTAATGT
TGCCAGAAGAAGTTGAAGAAGTTATTGGTAATAAACCAGAATCTGATATTTTAGTTCATACTGCTTATGA
TGAATCTACTGATGAAAATGTTATGTTATTGACTTCAGATGCTCCAGAATATAAACCATGGGCTTTAGTT
ATTCAAGATTCTAATGGTGAAAATAAAATTAAAATGTTGTCTGGTGGTTCACCCAAGAAGAAGAGGAAGG
TGTGATCTCTTCTCGAGTCATGTAATTAGTTATGTCACGCTTACATTCACGCCCTCCCCCCACATCCGCT
CTAACCGAAAAGGAAGGAGTTAGACAACCTGAAGTCTAGGTCCCTATTTATTTTTTTATAGTTATGTTAG
TATTAAGAACGTTATTTATATTTCAAATTTTTCTTTTTTTTCTGTACAGACGCGTGTACGCATGTAACAT
TATACTGAAAACCTTGCTTGAGAAGGTTTTGGGACGCTCGAAGGCTTTAATTTGCGGCCGGTACCCAATT
CGCCCTATAGTGAGTCGTATTACGCGCGCTCACTGGCCGTCGTTTTACAACGTCGTGACTGGGAAAACCC
TGGCGTTACCCAACTTAATCGCCTTGCAGCACATCCCCCTTTCGCCAGCTGGCGTAATAGCGAAGAGGCC
CGCACCGATCGCCCTTCCCAACAGTTGCGCAGCCTGAATGGCGAATGG
[124 nt withheld, positions 7049-7172]
C
[91 nt withheld, positions 7174-7264]
A
[49 nt withheld, positions 7266-7314]
CCTTTGACGTTGGAGTCCACGTTCTTT
[37 nt withheld, positions 7342-7378]
ACCCTATCTCGGTCTATTCTTTTGATTTATAAGGGATTTTGCCGATTTCGGCCTATTGGTTAAAAAATGA
GCTGATTTAACAAAAATTTAACGCGAATTTTAACAAAATATTAACGCTTACAATTTCCTGATGCGGTATT
TTCTCCTTACGCATCTGTGCGGTATTTCACACCGCATATCGACCGGTCGAGGAGAACTTCTAGTATATCT
ACATACCTAATATTATTGCCTTATTAAAAATGGAATCCCAACAATTACATCAAAATCCACATTCTCTTCA
AAATCAATTGTCCTGTACTTCCTTGTTCATGTGTGTTCAAAAACGTTATATTTATAGGATAATTATACTC
TATTTCTCAACAAGTAATTGGTTGTTTGGCCGAGCGGTCTAAGGCGCCTGATTCAAGAAATATCTTGACC
GCAGTTAACTGTGGGAATACTCAGGTATCGTAAGATGCAAGAGTTCGAATCTCTTAGCAACCATTATTTT
TTTCCTCAACATAACGAGAACACACAGGGGCGCTATCGCACAGAATCAAATTCGATGACTGGAAATTTTT
TGTTAATTTCAGAGGTCGCCTGACGCATATACCTTTTTCAACTGAAAAATTGGGAGAAAAAGGAAAGGTG
AGAGCGCCGGAACCGGCTTTTCATATAGAATAGAGAAGCGTTCATGACTAAATGCTTGCATCACAATACT
TGAAGTTGACAATATTATTTAAGGACCTATTGTTTTTTCCAATAGGTGGTTAGCAATCGTCTTACTTTCT
AACTTTTCTTACCTTTTACATTTCAGCAATATATATATATATATTTCAAGGATATACCATTCTAATGTCT
GCCCCTAAGAAGATCGTCGTTTTGCCAGGTGACCACGTTGGTCAAGAAATCACAGCCGAAGCCATTAAGG
TTCTTAAAGCTATTTCTGATGTTCGTTCCAATGTCAAGTTCGATTTCGAAAATCATTTAATTGGTGGTGC
TGCTATCGATGCTACAGGTGTTCCACTTCCAGATGAGGCGCTGGAAGCCTCCAAGAAGGCTGATGCCGTT
TTGTTAGGTGCTGTGGGTGGTCCTAAATGGGGTACCGGTAGTGTTAGACCTGAACAAGGTTTACTAAAAA
TCCGTAAAGAACTTCAATTGTACGCCAACTTAAGACCATGTAACTTTGCATCCGACTCTCTTTTAGACTT
ATCTCCAATCAAGCCACAATTTGCTAAAGGTACTGACTTCGTTGTTGTCAGAGAATTAGTGGGAGGTATT
TACTTTGGTAAGAGAAAGGAAGACGATGGTGATGGTGTCGCTTGGGATAGTGAACAATACACCGTTCCAG
AAGTGCAAAGAATCACAAGAATGGCCGCTTTCATGGCCCTACAACATGAGCCACCATTGCCTATTTGGTC
CTTGGATAAAGCTAATGTTTTGGCCTCTTCAAGATTATGGAGAAAAACTGTGGAGGAAACCATCAAGAAC
GAATTCCCTACATTGAAGGTTCAACATCAATTGATTGATTCTGCCGCCATGATCCTAGTTAAGAACCCAA
CCCACCTAAATGGTATTATAATCACCAGCAACATGTTTGGTGATATCATCTCCGATGAAGCCTCCGTTAT
CCCAGGTTCCTTGGGTTTGTTGCCATCTGCGTCCTTGGCCTCTTTGCCAGACAAGAACACCGCATTTGGT
TTGTACGAACCATGCCACGGTTCTGCTCCAGATTTGCCAAAGAATAAGGTCAACCCTATCGCCACTATCT
TGTCTGCTGCAATGATGTTGAAATTGTCATTGAACTTGCCTGAAGAAGGTAAGGCCATTGAAGATGCAGT
TAAAAAGGTTTTGGATGCAGGTATCAGAACTGGTGATTTAGGTGGTTCCAACAGTACCACCGAAGTCGGT
GATGCTGTCGCCGAAGAAGTTAAGAAAATCCTTGCTTAAAAAGATTCTCTTTTTTTATGATATTTGTACA
TAAACTTTATAAATGAAATTCATAATAGAAACGACACGAAATTACAAAATGGAATATGTTCATAGGGTAG
ACGAAACTATATACGCAATCTACATACATTTATCAAGAAGGAGAAAAAGGAGGATGTAAAGGAATACAGG
TAAGCAAATTGATACTAATGGCTCAACGTGATAAGGAAAAAGAATTGCACTTTAACATTAATATTGACAA
GGAGGAGGGCACCACACAAAAAGTTAGGTGTAACAGAAAATCATGAAACTATGATTCCTAATTTATATAT
TGGAGGATTTTCTCTAAAAAAAAAAAAATACAACAAATAAAAAACACTCAATGACCTGACCATTTGATGG
AGTTTAAGTCAATACCTTCTTGAACCATTTCCCATAATGGTGAAAGTTCCCTCAAGAATTTTACTCTGTC
AGAAACGGCCTTAACGACGTAGTCGATATGGTGCACTCTCAGTACAATCTGCTCTGATGCCGCATAGTTA
AGCCAGCCCCGACACCCGCCAACACCCGCTGACGCGCCCTGACGGGCTTGTCTGCTCCCGGCATCCGCTT
ACAGACAAGCTGTGACCGTCTCCGGGAGCTGCATGTGTCAGAGGTTTTCACCGTCATCACCGAAACGCGC
GAGACGAAAGGGCCTCGTGATACGCCTATTTTTATAGGTTAATGTCATGATAATAATGGTTTCTTAGGAC
GGATCGCTTGCCTGTAACTTACACGCGCCTCGTATCTTTTAATGATGGAATAATTTGGGAATTTACTCTG
TGTTTATTTATTTTTATGTTTTGTATTTGGATTTTAGAAAGTAAATAAAGAAGGTAGAAGAGTTACGGAA
TGAAGAAAAAAAAATAAACAAAGGTTTAAAAAATTTCAACAAAAAGCGTACTTTACATATATATTTATTA
GACAAGAAAAGCAGATTAAATAGATATACATTCGATTAACGATAAGTAAAATGTAAAATCACAGGATTTT
CGTGTGTGGTCTTCTACACAGACAAGATGAAACAATTCGGCATTAATACCTGAGAGCAGGAAGAGCAAGA
TAAAAGGTAGTATTTGTTGGCGATCCCCCTAGAGTCTTTTACATCTTCGGAAAACAAAAACTATTTTTTC
TTTAATTTCTTTTTTTACTTTCTATTTTTAATTTATATATTTATATTAAAAAATTTAAATTATAATTATT
TTTATAGCACGTGATGAAAAGGACCCAGGTGGCACTTTTCGGGGAAATGTGCGCGGAACCCCTATTTGTT
TATTTTTCTAAATACATTCAAATATGTATCCGCTCATGAGACAATAACCCTGATAAATGCTTCAATAATA
TTGAAAAAGGAAGAGTATGAGTATTCAACATTTCCGTGTCGCCCTTATTCCCTTTTTTGCGGCATTTTGC
CTTCCTGTTTTTGCTCACCCAGAAACGCTGGTGAAAGTAAAAGATGCTGAAGATCAGTTGGGTGCACGAG
TGGGTTACATCGAACTGGATCTCAACAGCGGTAAGATCCTTGAGAGTTTTCGCCCCGAAGAACGTTTTCC
AATGATGAGCACTTTTAAAGTTCTGCTATGTGGCGCGGTATTATCCCGTATTGACGCCGGGCAAGAGCAA
CTCGGTCGCCGCATACACTATTCTCAGAATGACTTGGTTGAGTACTCACCAGTCACAGAAAAGCATCTTA
CGGATGGCATGACAGTAAGAGAATTATGCAGTGCTGCCATAACCATGAGTGATAACACTGCGGCCAACTT
ACTTCTGACAACGATCGGAGGACCGAAGGAGCTAACCGCTTTTTTGCACAACATGGGGGATCATGTAACT
CGCCTTGATCGTTGGGAACCGGAGCTGAATGAAGCCATACCAAACGACGAGCGTGACACCACGATGCCTG
TAGCAATGGCAACAACGTTGCGCAAACTATTAACTGGCGAACTACTTACTCTAGCTTCCCGGCAACAATT
AATAGACTGGATGGAGGCGGATAAAGTTGCAGGACCACTTCTGCGCTCGGCCCTTCCGGCTGGCTGGTTT
ATTGCTGATAAATCTGGAGCCGGTGAGCGTGGGTCTCGCGGTATCATTGCAGCACTGGGGCCAGATGGTA
AGCCCTCCCGTATCGTAGTTATCTACACGACGGGGAGTCAGGCAACTATGGATGAACGAAATAGACAGAT
CGCTGAGATAGGTGCCTCACTGATTAAGCATTGGTAACTGTCAGACCAAGTTTACTCATATATACTTTAG
ATTGATTTAAAACTTCATTTTTAATTTAAAAGGATCTAGGTGAAGATCCTTTTTGATAATCTCATGACCA
AAATCCCTTAACGTGAGTTTTCGTTCCACTGAGCGTCAGACCCCGTAGAAAAGATCAAAGGATCTTC
